Addgene plasmid #238414: pAAV_mutCKAR3
Purpose: AAV construct with CKAR3 mutant expression under a human synapsin promotor and WPRE3 translation enhancer.
Depositing lab: Haining Zhong. Depositing organization: Oregon Health & Science University. Publication: A high-performance genetically encoded sensor for cellular imaging of PKC activity in vivo. Yahiro T, Bayless-Edwards L, Jones JA, Ma L, Qin M, Mao T, Zhong H. bioRxiv [Preprint]. 2024 Jul 23:2024.07.19.604387. doi: 10.1101/2024.07.19.604387. PubMed 39091834.
Backbone
  Vector backbone: pAAV
  Vector type: Mammalian Expression, AAV
Growth in bacteria
  Bacterial resistance: Ampicillin, 100 μg/mL
  Growth temperature: 37°C
  Growth strain: NEB Stable
  Copy number: Unknown
Gene/Insert
  Gene/Insert name: phosphorylation deficient mutant of CKAR3 (T to A)
  Species: Synthetic
  Insert size (bp): 2025
Terms and licenses: Academic/Nonprofit Terms; Industry Terms: Not Available to Industry
How to cite: pAAV_mutCKAR3 was a gift from Haining Zhong (Addgene plasmid # 238414 ; http://n2t.net/addgene:238414 ; RRID:Addgene_238414)
