[The description below was written by a language model from this plasmid's Addgene catalogue record and pLannotate feature annotations shown in this document.]
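Description:
pAAV_mutCKAR3 is an adeno-associated virus transfer plasmid of about 5.9 kb, built on a pAAV backbone for neuronal expression of a control version of the protein kinase C activity sensor CKAR3. The expression cassette lies between AAV2 inverted terminal repeats, which allow the intervening DNA to be packaged into recombinant AAV particles. The right ITR is annotated in full, while only short fragments of the left ITR were detected. This may reflect the difficulty of sequencing and annotating these repeats rather than a real truncation. In bacteria the plasmid replicates from a high-copy ColE1/pUC-type origin and is selected with ampicillin through the bla gene. An f1 phage origin and small remnants of pBR322 bom and rop sequences are also present in the backbone.

The payload is a synthetic open reading frame of roughly 2 kb driven by the human synapsin I promoter, which restricts expression to neurons. The feature table identifies an EGFP-like green fluorescent protein at the N-terminal end, then a segment matching yeast Rad53, and then a circularly permuted Venus-related fluorescent protein. The Rad53 segment is presumably an FHA-type phosphopeptide-binding domain, as used in kinase activity reporters. This layout fits a sensor in which phosphorylation of a substrate motif changes energy transfer between the two fluorophores. In this mutant the phosphoacceptor threonine is replaced by alanine, so the sensor cannot be phosphorylated. Downstream, the two short WPRE fragments and SV40 poly(A) fragments correspond to the compact WPRE3 element, which enhances transcript stability and expression while saving packaging space. The construct serves as a phosphorylation-deficient negative control for imaging of PKC activity in cells and in vivo.
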