Features (pLannotate 1.2.2; 18 found; start..end, strand, type, name):
     48..75      +  repeat_region  AAV2 ITR (fragment): inverted terminal repeat of adeno-associated virus serotype 2 inverted
    104..131     +  repeat_region  AAV2 ITR (fragment): inverted terminal repeat of adeno-associated virus serotype 2 inverted
    211..658     +  promoter       hSyn promoter: human synapsin I promoter; confers neuron-specific expression (Kügler et al., 2003)
    763..1440    +  CDS            (3-F)Tyr-EGFP: (3-F)Tyr-EGFP is a basic (constitutively fluorescent) green fluorescent protein published in 2004, derived from Aequorea victoria.
   1450..1872    +  CDS            RAD53 (fragment): RAD53_YEAST - Also known as MEC2, SAD1, SPK1. Experimental evidence at protein level: Swiss-Prot protein existence level 1. Controls S-phase checkpoint as well as G1 and G2 DNA damage checkpoints. Phosphorylates proteins on serine, threonine, and tyrosine. Prevents entry into anaphase and mitotic exit after DNA damage via regulation of the Polo kinase CDC5. Seems to be involved in the phosphorylation of RPH1. From Saccharomyces cerevisiae (strain ATCC 204508 / S288c) (Baker's yeast).
   1982..2709    +  CDS            cp173Venus (fragment): circularly permuted form of the Venus yellow fluorescent protein (Nagai et al., 2004) efficient FRET acceptor for CFP
   2736..2893    +  misc_feature   WPRE (fragment): woodchuck hepatitis virus posttranscriptional regulatory element
   2899..2983    +  misc_feature   WPRE (fragment): woodchuck hepatitis virus posttranscriptional regulatory element
   2982..3025    -  polyA_signal   SV40 poly(A) signal (fragment): SV40 polyadenylation signal
   3029..3096    -  polyA_signal   SV40 poly(A) signal (fragment): SV40 polyadenylation signal
   3169..3309    +  repeat_region  AAV2 ITR: inverted terminal repeat of adeno-associated virus serotype 2 inverted
   3314..3365    -  misc_feature   bom (fragment): basis of mobility region from pBR322
   3384..3839    +  rep_origin     f1 ori (sequence partly withheld): f1 bacteriophage origin of replication; arrow indicates direction of (+) strand synthesis
   3840..3889    -  misc_feature   bom (fragment): basis of mobility region from pBR322
   3991..4026    -  CDS            rop (fragment): Rop protein, which maintains plasmids at low copy number; rop
   4121..4225    +  promoter       AmpR promoter: bla
   4226..5086    +  CDS            AmpR: β-lactamase; bla; confers resistance to ampicillin, carbenicillin, and related antibiotics
   5257..5845    +  rep_origin     ori: high-copy-number ColE1/pMB1/pBR322/pUC origin of replication
>Addgene plasmid #238414 | pAAV_mutCKAR3 | addgene full sequence | sequence record 472681 | Addgene NGS Result
GGTTCCTGGCCTTTTGCTGGCCTTTTGCTCACATGTCCTGCAGGCAGCTGCGCGCTCGCTCGCTCACTGA
GGCCGCCCGGGCGTCGGGCGACCTTTGGTCGCCCGGCCTCAGTGAGCGAGCGAGCGCGCAGAGAGGGAGT
GGCCAACTCCATCACTAGGGGTTCCTGCGGCCGCACGCGTGTGTCTAGACTGCAGAGGGCCCTGCGTATG
AGTGCAAGTGGGTTTTAGGACCAGGATGAGGCGGGGTGGGGGTGCCTACCTGACGACCGACCCCGACCCA
CTGGACAAGCACCCAACCCCCATTCCCCAAATTGCGCATCCCCTATCAGAGAGGGGGAGGGGAAACAGGA
TGCGGCGAGGCGCGTGCGCACTGCCAGCTTCAGCACCGCGGACAGTGCCTTCGCCCCCGCCTGGCGGCGC
GCGCCACCGCCGCCTCAGCACTGAAGGCGCGCTGACGTCACTCGCCGGTCCCCCGCAAACTCCCCTTCCC
GGCCACCTTGGTCGCGTCCGCGCCGCCGCCGGCCCAGCCGGACCGCACCACGCGAGGCGCGAGATAGGGG
GGCACGGGCGCGACCATCTGCGCTGCGGCGCCGGCGACTCAGCGCTGCCTCAGTCTGCGGTGGGCAGCGG
AGGAGTCGTGTCGTGCCTGAGAGCGCAGTCGAGAAGGTACCGGATCAATTCGCCACCATGCTGCAGAACG
AGCTTGCTCTTAAGTTGGCTGGACTTGATATTAACAAGACTGGACCGGTCGCCACCATGGTGAGCAAGGG
CGAGGAGCTGTTCACCGGGGTGGTGCCCATCCTGGTCGAGCTGGACGGCGACGTAAACGGCCACAAGTTC
AGCGTGTCCGGCGAGGGCGAGGGCGATGCCACCTACGGCAAGCTGACCCTGAAGTTCATCTGCACCACCG
GCAAGCTGCCCGTGCCCTGGCCCACCCTCGTGACCACCCTGACCTACGGCGTGCAGTGCTTCAGCCGCTA
CCCCGACCACATGAAGCAGCACGACTTCTTCAAGTCCGCCATGCCCGAAGGCTACGTCCAGGAGCGCACC
ATCTTCTTCAAGGACGACGGCAACTACAAGACCCGCGCCGAGGTGAAGTTCGAGGGCGACACCCTGGTGA
ACCGCATCGAGCTGAAGGGCATCGACTTCAAGGAGGACGGCAACATCCTGGGGCACAAGCTGGAGTACAA
CTACAACAGCCACAACGTCTATATCATGGCCGACAAGCAGAAGAACGGCATCAAGGTGAACTTCAAGATC
CGCCACAACATCGAGGACGGCAGCGTGCAGCTCGCCGACCACTACCAGCAGAACACCCCCATCGGCGACG
GCCCCGTGCTGCTGCCCGACAACCACTACCTGAGCACCCAGTCCAAGCTGAGCAAAGACCCCAACGAGAA
GCGCGATCACATGGTCCTGCTGGAGTTCGTGACCGCCGCCCGCATGCATAAGTTTTCTCAAGAACAGATC
GGCGAAAACATTGTGTGCAGGGTCATTTGTACCACGGGTCAAATTCCCATCCGAGATTTGTCAGCTGATA
TTTCACAAGTGCTTAAGGAAAAACGATCCATAAAGAAAGTTTGGACATTTGGTAGAAACCCAGCCTGTGA
CTATCATTTAGGAAACATTTCAAGACTGTCAAATAAGCATTTCCAAATACTACTAGGAGAAGACGGTAAC
CTTTTATTGAATGACATTTCCACTAATGGGACCTGGTTAAATGGGCAAAAAGTCGAGAAGAACAGCAATC
AGTTACTGTCTCAAGGTGATGAAATAACCGTTGGTGTAGGCGTGGAATCAGATATTTTATCTCTGGTCAT
TTTCATAAACGACAAATTTAAGCAGTGCCTCGAGCAGAACAAAGTTGATCGCTCTGCAGGTAAGCCAGGC
AGCGGCGAGGGCAGCACCAAGGGCCGATTCAGAAGATTCCAGGCGTTGAAGGATAAGGCTAAGGCCACCG
GCGGCAGCGAGCTCATGGGCAGCGTGCAGCTCGCCGACCACTACCAGCAGAACACCCCCATCGGCGACGG
CCCCGTGCTGCTGCCCGACAACCACTACCTGAGCTACCAGTCCGCCCTGAGCAAAGACCCCAACGAGAAG
CGCGATCACATGGTCCTGCTGGAGAGAGTGACCGCCGCCGGGATCACTCTCGGCATGGACGAGCTATACA
AGGGTGGAACTGGAGGTTCAATGGTGAGCAAGGGCGAGGAGCTGTTCACCGGGGTGGTGCCCATCCTGGT
CGAGCTGGACGGCGACGTAAACGGCCACAAGTTCAGCGTGTCCGGCGAGGGCGAGGGCGATGCCACCTAC
GGCAAGCTGACCCTGAAGCTCATCTGCACCACCGGCAAGCTGCCCGTGCCCTGGCCCACCCTCGTGACCA
CCTTCGGCTACGGCCTGATGTGCTTCGCCCGCTACCCCGACCACATGAAGCAGCACGACTTCTTCAAGTC
CGCCATGCCCGAAGGCTACGTCCAGGAGCGCACCATCTTCTTCAAGGACGACGGCAACTACAAGACCCGC
GCCGAGGTGAAGTTCGAGGGCGACACCCTGGTGAACCGCATCGAGCTGAAGGGCATCGACTTCAAGGAGG
ACGGCAACATCCTGGGGCACAAGCTGGAGTACAACTGGAACAGCGTCAACGTCTATATCATGGCCGACAA
GCAGAAGAACGGCATCAAGGTGAACTTCAAGATCCGCCACAACATCGAGTAAGCGGCCGCAATTCCCCTC
GAGATAATCAACCTCTGGATTACAAAATTTGTGAAAGATTGACTGGTATTCTTAACTATGTTGCTCCTTT
TACGCTATGTGGATACGCTGCTTTAATGCCTTTGTATCATGCTATTGCTTCCCGTATGGCTTTCATTTTC
TCCTCCTTGTATAAATCCTGGTTAGTTCTTGCCACGGCGGAACTCATCGCCGCCTGCCTTGCCCGCTGCT
GGACAGGGGCTCGGCTGTTGGGCACTGACAATTCCGTGGTGTTTATTTGTGAAATTTGTGATGCTATTGC
TTTATTTGTAACCATCTAGCTTTATTTGTGAAATTTGTGATGCTATTGCTTTATTTGTAACCATTATAAG
CTGCAATAAACAAGTTAACAACAACAATTGCATTCATTTTATGTTTCAGGTTCAGGGGGAGATGTGGGAG
GTTTTTTAAAGCGGCCGCAGGAACCCCTAGTGATGGAGTTGGCCACTCCCTCTCTGCGCGCTCGCTCGCT
CACTGAGGCCGGGCGACCAAAGGTCGCCCGACGCCCGGGCTTTGCCCGGGCGGCCTCAGTGAGCGAGCGA
GCGCGCAGCTGCCTGCAGGGGCGCCTGATGCGGTATTTTCTCCTTACGCATCTGTGCGGTATTTCACACC
GCATA
[95 nt withheld, positions 3366-3460]
T
[46 nt withheld, positions 3462-3507]
C
[141 nt withheld, positions 3509-3649]
CCTTTGACGTTGGAGTCCACGTTCTTT
[37 nt withheld, positions 3677-3713]
ACTCTATCTCGGGCTATTCTTTTGATTTATAAGGGATTTTGCCGATTTCGGTCTATTGGTTAAAAAATGA
GCTGATTTAACAAAAATTTAACGCGAATTTTAACAAAATATTAACGTTTACAATTTTATGGTGCACTCTC
AGTACAATCTGCTCTGATGCCGCATAGTTAAGCCAGCCCCGACACCCGCCAACACCCGCTGACGCGCCCT
GACGGGCTTGTCTGCTCCCGGCATCCGCTTACAGACAAGCTGTGACCGTCTCCGGGAGCTGCATGTGTCA
GAGGTTTTCACCGTCATCACCGAAACGCGCGAGACGAAAGGGCCTCGTGATACGCCTATTTTTATAGGTT
AATGTCATGATAATAATGGTTTCTTAGACGTCAGGTGGCACTTTTCGGGGAAATGTGCGCGGAACCCCTA
TTTGTTTATTTTTCTAAATACATTCAAATATGTATCCGCTCATGAGACAATAACCCTGATAAATGCTTCA
ATAATATTGAAAAAGGAAGAGTATGAGTATTCAACATTTCCGTGTCGCCCTTATTCCCTTTTTTGCGGCA
TTTTGCCTTCCTGTTTTTGCTCACCCAGAAACGCTGGTGAAAGTAAAAGATGCTGAAGATCAGTTGGGTG
CACGAGTGGGTTACATCGAACTGGATCTCAACAGCGGTAAGATCCTTGAGAGTTTTCGCCCCGAAGAACG
TTTTCCAATGATGAGCACTTTTAAAGTTCTGCTATGTGGCGCGGTATTATCCCGTATTGACGCCGGGCAA
GAGCAACTCGGTCGCCGCATACACTATTCTCAGAATGACTTGGTTGAGTACTCACCAGTCACAGAAAAGC
ATCTTACGGATGGCATGACAGTAAGAGAATTATGCAGTGCTGCCATAACCATGAGTGATAACACTGCGGC
CAACTTACTTCTGACAACGATCGGAGGACCGAAGGAGCTAACCGCTTTTTTGCACAACATGGGGGATCAT
GTAACTCGCCTTGATCGTTGGGAACCGGAGCTGAATGAAGCCATACCAAACGACGAGCGTGACACCACGA
TGCCTGTAGCAATGGCAACAACGTTGCGCAAACTATTAACTGGCGAACTACTTACTCTAGCTTCCCGGCA
ACAATTAATAGACTGGATGGAGGCGGATAAAGTTGCAGGACCACTTCTGCGCTCGGCCCTTCCGGCTGGC
TGGTTTATTGCTGATAAATCTGGAGCCGGTGAGCGTGGGTCTCGCGGTATCATTGCAGCACTGGGGCCAG
ATGGTAAGCCCTCCCGTATCGTAGTTATCTACACGACGGGGAGTCAGGCAACTATGGATGAACGAAATAG
ACAGATCGCTGAGATAGGTGCCTCACTGATTAAGCATTGGTAACTGTCAGACCAAGTTTACTCATATATA
CTTTAGATTGATTTAAAACTTCATTTTTAATTTAAAAGGATCTAGGTGAAGATCCTTTTTGATAATCTCA
TGACCAAAATCCCTTAACGTGAGTTTTCGTTCCACTGAGCGTCAGACCCCGTAGAAAAGATCAAAGGATC
TTCTTGAGATCCTTTTTTTCTGCGCGTAATCTGCTGCTTGCAAACAAAAAAACCACCGCTACCAGCGGTG
GTTTGTTTGCCGGATCAAGAGCTACCAACTCTTTTTCCGAAGGTAACTGGCTTCAGCAGAGCGCAGATAC
CAAATACTGTTCTTCTAGTGTAGCCGTAGTTAGGCCACCACTTCAAGAACTCTGTAGCACCGCCTACATA
CCTCGCTCTGCTAATCCTGTTACCAGTGGCTGCTGCCAGTGGCGATAAGTCGTGTCTTACCGGGTTGGAC
TCAAGACGATAGTTACCGGATAAGGCGCAGCGGTCGGGCTGAACGGGGGGTTCGTGCACACAGCCCAGCT
TGGAGCGAACGACCTACACCGAACTGAGATACCTACAGCGTGAGCTATGAGAAAGCGCCACGCTTCCCGA
AGGGAGAAAGGCGGACAGGTATCCGGTAAGCGGCAGGGTCGGAACAGGAGAGCGCACGAGGGAGCTTCCA
GGGGGAAACGCCTGGTATCTTTATAGTCCTGTCGGGTTTCGCCACCTCTGACTTGAGCGTCGATTTTTGT
GATGCTCGTCAGGGGGGCGGAGCCTATGGAAAAACGCCAGCAACGCGGCCTTTTTAC
